Addgene plasmid #193038: pCA528 IST1 (322-366)
Purpose: Bacterial expression plasmid for IST1 (322-366), the minimal construct with full binding to CAPN7 MIT domains.
Depositing lab: Wesley Sundquist. Depositing organization: University of Utah. Publication: The Calpain-7 protease functions together with the ESCRT-III protein IST1 within the midbody to regulate the timing and completion of abscission. Paine EL, Skalicky JJ, Whitby FG, Mackay DR, Ullman KS, Hill CP, Sundquist WI. Elife. 2023 Sep 29;12:e84515. doi: 10.7554/eLife.84515. PubMed 37772788.
Backbone
  Vector backbone: pCA528
  Vector type: Bacterial Expression
Growth in bacteria
  Bacterial resistance: Kanamycin, 50 μg/mL
  Growth temperature: 37°C
  Growth strain: DH5alpha
  Copy number: Low Copy
Gene/Insert
  Gene/Insert name: IST1 (alt name: KIAA0174)
  Species: H. sapiens (human)
  Insert size (bp): 135
  Mutation: Residues 322-366
  GenBank ID: NM_001270975.2
  Entrez Gene: IST1 (a.k.a. CHMP8, OLC1)
  Promoter: T7
  Tag / fusion protein: 6xHis-Sumo (N terminal on backbone)
  Cloning method: Gibson Cloning
  Sequencing primers: 5′ T7 For; 3′ T7 Rev
Terms and licenses: Academic/Nonprofit Terms; Industry Terms: Not Available to Industry
How to cite: pCA528 IST1 (322-366) was a gift from Wesley Sundquist (Addgene plasmid # 193038 ; http://n2t.net/addgene:193038 ; RRID:Addgene_193038)
