[The description below was written by a language model from this plasmid's Addgene catalogue record and pLannotate feature annotations shown in this document.]
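Description:
pCA528 IST1 (322-366) is a bacterial expression plasmid built on the pCA528 backbone, a pET-style vector for T7-driven protein production in E. coli. It is maintained through a ColE1/pMB1-type origin accompanied by the bom region and the rop gene, which holds copy number down, consistent with the low-copy designation in the record. Selection is by kanamycin through an aminoglycoside phosphotransferase gene. An f1 phage origin is also present, and the annotated tetracycline-resistance fragments are non-functional remnants of the pBR322-derived lineage.

The expression cassette consists of a T7 promoter followed immediately by a lac operator and the T7 gene 10 ribosome binding site, with a T7 terminator downstream. The plasmid carries its own lacI gene and promoter, so transcription is repressed until relieved by IPTG in a host that supplies T7 RNA polymerase. The open reading frame encodes an N-terminal 6xHis-SUMO tag contributed by the backbone (yeast SMT3-derived SUMO) fused to a 135 bp insert encoding residues 322-366 of human IST1, an ESCRT-III protein involved in cytokinetic abscission; the insert was introduced by Gibson cloning. The His tag allows affinity purification, and the SUMO moiety is a cleavable ubiquitin-like tag. A short match to a T7 gene 10B-derived solubility tag is annotated just after the insert, but the record does not indicate that it is part of the expressed protein.

According to the record, this fragment is the minimal IST1 construct that retains full binding to the MIT domains of the calpain-7 protease (CAPN7). The plasmid therefore serves to produce recombinant IST1 peptide.
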