Features (pLannotate 1.2.2; 19 found; start..end, strand, type, name):
     12..440     +  rep_origin     f1 ori (sequence partly withheld): f1 bacteriophage origin of replication; arrow indicates direction of (+) strand synthesis
    493..550     +  promoter       AmpR promoter (fragment): bla
    559..1374    -  CDS            KanR: aminoglycoside phosphotransferase; aph(3')-Ia; confers resistance to kanamycin in bacteria or G418 (Geneticin®) in eukaryotes
   1496..2084    +  rep_origin     ori: high-copy-number ColE1/pMB1/pBR322/pUC origin of replication
   2270..2409    -  misc_feature   bom: basis of mobility region from pBR322
   2511..2702    -  CDS            rop: Rop protein, which maintains plasmids at low copy number; rop
   2719..3099    +  CDS            YPB1_ECOLX: Protein predicted: Swiss-Prot protein existence level 4. From Escherichia coli.
   3171..3462    -  CDS            TcR (fragment): tetracycline efflux protein; tet; confers resistance to tetracycline
   3477..3498    -  protein_bind   CAP binding site: CAP binding activates transcription in the presence of cAMP. E. coli catabolite activator protein
   3511..4593    -  CDS            lacI: lac repressor; lacI; The lac repressor binds to the lac operator to inhibit transcription in E. coli. This inhibition can be relieved by adding lactose or isopropyl-β-D-thiogalactopyranoside (IPTG).
   4594..4671    -  promoter       lacI promoter: lacI
   4679..4958    -  CDS            TcR (fragment): tetracycline efflux protein; tet; confers resistance to tetracycline
   4980..4998    +  promoter       T7 promoter: promoter for bacteriophage T7 RNA polymerase
   4999..5023    +  protein_bind   lac operator: The lac repressor binds to the lac operator to inhibit transcription in E. coli. This inhibition can be relieved by adding lactose or isopropyl-β-D-thiogalactopyranoside (IPTG). lac repressor encoded by lacI
   5038..5060    +  RBS            RBS: efficient ribosome binding site from bacteriophage T7 gene 10 (Olins and Rangwala, 1989)
   5095..5384    +  CDS            SUMO (fragment): cleavable ubiquitin-like protein tag; S. cerevisiae SMT3 (truncated)
   5386..5520    +  CDS            IST1 (fragment): IST1_HUMAN - Also known as KIAA0174. Experimental evidence at protein level: Swiss-Prot protein existence level 1. ESCRT-III-like protein involved in specific functions of the ESCRT machinery. Is required for efficient abscission during cytokinesis, but not for HIV-1 budding. The involvement in the MVB pathway is not established. Involved in recruiting VPS4A and/or VPS4B to the midbody of dividing cells (PubMed:19129479, PubMed:19129480). During late anaphase, involved in nuclear envelope reassembly and mitotic spindle disassembly together with the ESCRT-III complex: IST1 acts by mediating the
   5530..5579    +  CDS            SET1 (fragment): solubility-enhancement tag derived from T7 phage gene 10B
   5587..5634    +  terminator     T7 terminator: transcription terminator for bacteriophage T7 RNA polymerase
>Addgene plasmid #193038 | pCA528 IST1 (322-366) | addgene full sequence | sequence record 379009 | Addgene NGS Result
TGGCGAATGGG
[124 nt withheld, positions 12-135]
C
[91 nt withheld, positions 137-227]
A
[49 nt withheld, positions 229-277]
CCTTTGACGTTGGAGTCCACGTTCTTT
[37 nt withheld, positions 305-341]
ACCCTATCTCGGTCTATTCTTTTGATTTATAAGGGATTTTGCCGATTTCGGCCTATTGGTTAAAAAATGA
GCTGATTTAACAAAAATTTAACGCGAATTTTAACAAAATATTAACGCTTACAATTTAGGTGGCACTTTTC
GGGGAAATGTGCGCGGAACCCCTATTTGTTTATTTTTCTAAATACATTCAAATATGTATCCGCTCATGAA
TTAATTCTTAGAAAAACTCATCGAGCATCAAATGAAACTGCAATTTATTCATATCAGGATTATCAATACC
ATATTTTTGAAAAAGCCGTTTCTGTAATGAAGGAGAAAACTCACCGAGGCAGTTCCATAGGATGGCAAGA
TCCTGGTATCGGTCTGCGATTCCGACTCGTCCAACATCAATACAACCTATTAATTTCCCCTCGTCAAAAA
TAAGGTTATCAAGTGAGAAATCACCATGAGTGACGACTGAATCCGGTGAGAATGGCAAAAGTTTATGCAT
TTCTTTCCAGACTTGTTCAACAGGCCAGCCATTACGCTCGTCATCAAAATCACTCGCATCAACCAAACCG
TTATTCATTCGTGATTGCGCCTGAGCGAGACGAAATACGCGATCGCTGTTAAAAGGACAATTACAAACAG
GAATCGAATGCAACCGGCGCAGGAACACTGCCAGCGCATCAACAATATTTTCACCTGAATCAGGATATTC
TTCTAATACCTGGAATGCTGTTTTCCCGGGGATCGCAGTGGTGAGTAACCATGCATCATCAGGAGTACGG
ATAAAATGCTTGATGGTCGGAAGAGGCATAAATTCCGTCAGCCAGTTTAGTCTGACCATCTCATCTGTAA
CATCATTGGCAACGCTACCTTTGCCATGTTTCAGAAACAACTCTGGCGCATCGGGCTTCCCATACAATCG
ATAGATTGTCGCACCTGATTGCCCGACATTATCGCGAGCCCATTTATACCCATATAAATCAGCATCCATG
TTGGAATTTAATCGCGGCCTAGAGCAAGACGTTTCCCGTTGAATATGGCTCATAACACCCCTTGTATTAC
TGTTTATGTAAGCAGACAGTTTTATTGTTCATGACCAAAATCCCTTAACGTGAGTTTTCGTTCCACTGAG
CGTCAGACCCCGTAGAAAAGATCAAAGGATCTTCTTGAGATCCTTTTTTTCTGCGCGTAATCTGCTGCTT
GCAAACAAAAAAACCACCGCTACCAGCGGTGGTTTGTTTGCCGGATCAAGAGCTACCAACTCTTTTTCCG
AAGGTAACTGGCTTCAGCAGAGCGCAGATACCAAATACTGTCCTTCTAGTGTAGCCGTAGTTAGGCCACC
ACTTCAAGAACTCTGTAGCACCGCCTACATACCTCGCTCTGCTAATCCTGTTACCAGTGGCTGCTGCCAG
TGGCGATAAGTCGTGTCTTACCGGGTTGGACTCAAGACGATAGTTACCGGATAAGGCGCAGCGGTCGGGC
TGAACGGGGGGTTCGTGCACACAGCCCAGCTTGGAGCGAACGACCTACACCGAACTGAGATACCTACAGC
GTGAGCTATGAGAAAGCGCCACGCTTCCCGAAGGGAGAAAGGCGGACAGGTATCCGGTAAGCGGCAGGGT
CGGAACAGGAGAGCGCACGAGGGAGCTTCCAGGGGGAAACGCCTGGTATCTTTATAGTCCTGTCGGGTTT
CGCCACCTCTGACTTGAGCGTCGATTTTTGTGATGCTCGTCAGGGGGGCGGAGCCTATGGAAAAACGCCA
GCAACGCGGCCTTTTTACGGTTCCTGGCCTTTTGCTGGCCTTTTGCTCACATGTTCTTTCCTGCGTTATC
CCCTGATTCTGTGGATAACCGTATTACCGCCTTTGAGTGAGCTGATACCGCTCGCCGCAGCCGAACGACC
GAGCGCAGCGAGTCAGTGAGCGAGGAAGCGGAAGAGCGCCTGATGCGGTATTTTCTCCTTACGCATCTGT
GCGGTATTTCACACCGCAATGGTGCACTCTCAGTACAATCTGCTCTGATGCCGCATAGTTAAGCCAGTAT
ACACTCCGCTATCGCTACGTGACTGGGTCATGGCTGCGCCCCGACACCCGCCAACACCCGCTGACGCGCC
CTGACGGGCTTGTCTGCTCCCGGCATCCGCTTACAGACAAGCTGTGACCGTCTCCGGGAGCTGCATGTGT
CAGAGGTTTTCACCGTCATCACCGAAACGCGCGAGGCAGCTGCGGTAAAGCTCATCAGCGTGGTCGTGAA
GCGATTCACAGATGTCTGCCTGTTCATCCGCGTCCAGCTCGTTGAGTTTCTCCAGAAGCGTTAATGTCTG
GCTTCTGATAAAGCGGGCCATGTTAAGGGCGGTTTTTTCCTGTTTGGTCACTGATGCCTCCGTGTAAGGG
GGATTTCTGTTCATGGGGGTAATGATACCGATGAAACGAGAGAGGATGCTCACGATACGGGTTACTGATG
ATGAACATGCCCGGTTACTGGAACGTTGTGAGGGTAAACAACTGGCGGTATGGATGCGGCGGGACCAGAG
AAAAATCACTCAGGGTCAATGCCAGCGCTTCGTTAATACAGATGTAGGTGTTCCACAGGGTAGCCAGCAG
CATCCTGCGATGCAGATCCGGAACATAATGGTGCAGGGCGCTGACTTCCGCGTTTCCAGACTTTACGAAA
CACGGAAACCGAAGACCATTCATGTTGTTGCTCAGGTCGCAGACGTTTTGCAGCAGCAGTCGCTTCACGT
TCGCTCGCGTATCGGTGATTCATTCTGCTAACCAGTAAGGCAACCCCGCCAGCCTAGCCGGGTCCTCAAC
GACAGGAGCACGATCATGCGCACCCGTGGGGCCGCCATGCCGGCGATAATGGCCTGCTTCTCGCCGAAAC
GTTTGGTGGCGGGACCAGTGACGAAGGCTTGAGCGAGGGCGTGCAAGATTCCGAATACCGCAAGCGACAG
GCCGATCATCGTCGCGCTCCAGCGAAAGCGGTCCTCGCCGAAAATGACCCAGAGCGCTGCCGGCACCTGT
CCTACGAGTTGCATGATAAAGAAGACAGTCATAAGTGCGGCGACGATAGTCATGCCCCGCGCCCACCGGA
AGGAGCTGACTGGGTTGAAGGCTCTCAAGGGCATCGGTCGAGATCCCGGTGCCTAATGAGTGAGCTAACT
TACATTAATTGCGTTGCGCTCACTGCCCGCTTTCCAGTCGGGAAACCTGTCGTGCCAGCTGCATTAATGA
ATCGGCCAACGCGCGGGGAGAGGCGGTTTGCGTATTGGGCGCCAGGGTGGTTTTTCTTTTCACCAGTGAG
ACGGGCAACAGCTGATTGCCCTTCACCGCCTGGCCCTGAGAGAGTTGCAGCAAGCGGTCCACGCTGGTTT
GCCCCAGCAGGCGAAAATCCTGTTTGATGGTGGTTAACGGCGGGATATAACATGAGCTGTCTTCGGTATC
GTCGTATCCCACTACCGAGATATCCGCACCAACGCGCAGCCCGGACTCGGTAATGGCGCGCATTGCGCCC
AGCGCCATCTGATCGTTGGCAACCAGCATCGCAGTGGGAACGATGCCCTCATTCAGCATTTGCATGGTTT
GTTGAAAACCGGACATGGCACTCCAGTCGCCTTCCCGTTCCGCTATCGGCTGAATTTGATTGCGAGTGAG
ATATTTATGCCAGCCAGCCAGACGCAGACGCGCCGAGACAGAACTTAATGGGCCCGCTAACAGCGCGATT
TGCTGGTGACCCAATGCGACCAGATGCTCCACGCCCAGTCGCGTACCGTCTTCATGGGAGAAAATAATAC
TGTTGATGGGTGTCTGGTCAGAGACATCAAGAAATAACGCCGGAACATTAGTGCAGGCAGCTTCCACAGC
AATGGCATCCTGGTCATCCAGCGGATAGTTAATGATCAGCCCACTGACGCGTTGCGCGAGAAGATTGTGC
ACCGCCGCTTTACAGGCTTCGACGCCGCTTCGTTCTACCATCGACACCACCACGCTGGCACCCAGTTGAT
CGGCGCGAGATTTAATCGCCGCGACAATTTGCGACGGCGCGTGCAGGGCCAGACTGGAGGTGGCAACGCC
AATCAGCAACGACTGTTTGCCCGCCAGTTGTTGTGCCACGCGGTTGGGAATGTAATTCAGCTCCGCCATC
GCCGCTTCCACTTTTTCCCGCGTTTTCGCAGAAACGTGGCTGGCCTGGTTCACCACGCGGGAAACGGTCT
GATAAGAGACACCGGCATACTCTGCGACATCGTATAACGTTACTGGTTTCACATTCACCACCCTGAATTG
ACTCTCTTCCGGGCGCTATCATGCCATACCGCGAAAGGTTTTGCGCCATTCGATGGTGTCCGGGATCTCG
ACGCTCTCCCTTATGCGACTCCTGCATTAGGAAGCAGCCCAGTAGTAGGTTGAGGCCGTTGAGCACCGCC
GCCGCAAGGAATGGTGCATGCAAGGAGATGGCGCCCAACAGTCCCCCGGCCACGGGGCCTGCCACCATAC
CCACGCCGAAACAAGCGCTCATGAGCCCGAAGTGGCGAGCCCGATCTTCCCCATCGGTGATGTCGGCGAT
ATAGGCGCCAGCAACCGCACCTGTGGCGCCGGTGATGCCGGCCACGATGCGTCCGGCGTAGAGGATCGAG
ATCTCGATCCCGCGAAATTAATACGACTCACTATAGGGGAATTGTGAGCGGATAACAATTCCCCTCTAGA
AATAATTTTGTTTAACTTTAAGAAGGAGATATACATATGGGTCATCACCATCATCACCATGGTTCGGACT
CAGAAGTCAATCAAGAAGCTAAGCCAGAGGTCAAGCCAGAAGTCAAGCCTGAGACTCACATCAATTTAAA
GGTGTCCGATGGATCTTCAGAGATCTTCTTCAAGATCAAAAAGACCACTCCTTTAAGAAGGCTGATGGAA
GCGTTCGCTAAAAGACAGGGTAAGGAAATGGACTCCTTAAGATTCTTGTACGACGGTATTAGAATTCAAG
CTGATCAGACCCCTGAAGATTTGGACATGGAGGATAACGATATTATTGAGGCTCACAGAGAACAGATTGG
TGGGAACTTTGTCCTACCAGAGTTGCCATCTGTGCCAGACACACTACCAACTGCATCTGCTGGTGCCAGC
ACCTCAGCATCTGAAGACATTGACTTTGATGATCTTTCCCGGAGGTTTGAAGAGCTGAAAAAGAAAACAT
GAGATCCGGCTGCTAACAAAGCCCGAAAGGAAGCTGAGTTGGCTGCTGCCACCGCTGAGCAATAACTAGC
ATAACCCCTTGGGGCCTCTAAACGGGTCTTGAGGGGTTTTTTGCTGAAAGGAGGAACTATATCCGGAT
